>Addgene plasmid #157816 | pDendra2-H2a | addgene full sequence | sequence record 308688 | Addgene NGS Result
CATTAGTTATTAATAGTAATCAATTACGGGGTCATTAGTTCATAGCCCATATATGGAGTTCCGCGTTACA
TAACTTACGGTAAATGGCCCGCCTGGCTGACCGCCCAACGACCCCCGCCCATTGACGTCAATAATGACGT
ATGTTCCCATAGTAACGCCAATAGGGACTTTCCATTGACGTCAATGGGTGGAGTATTTACGGTAAACTGC
CCACTTGGCAGTACATCAAGTGTATCATATGCCAAGTACGCCCCCTATTGACGTCAATGACGGTAAATGG
CCCGCCTGGCATTATGCCCAGTACATGACCTTATGGGACTTTCCTACTTGGCAGTACATCTACGTATTAG
TCATCGCTATTACCATGGTGATGCGGTTTTGGCAGTACATCAATGGGCGTGGATAGCGGTTTGACTCACG
GGGATTTCCAAGTCTCCACCCCATTGACGTCAATGGGAGTTTGTTTTGGCACCAAAATCAACGGGACTTT
CCAAAATGTCGTAACAACTCCGCCCCATTGACGCAAATGGGCGGTAGGCGTGTACGGTGGGAGGTCTATA
TAAGCAGAGCTGGTTTAGTGAACCGTCAGATCCGCTAGCGCTACCGGACTCAGATCTCGAGCTCAAGCTT
CCGCGGCGCCACC
[390 nt withheld, positions 644-1033]
GGGTCCGGAAGCGCAGGCAGTGGGGATCCACCGGTCGCCACCATGAACACCCCGGGAATTAACCTGATCA
AGGAGGACATGCGCGTGAAGGTGCACATGGAGGGCAACGTGAACGGCCACGCCTTCGTGATCGAGGGCGA
GGGCAAGGGCAAGCCCTACGAGGGCACCCAGACCGCCAACCTGACCGTGAAGGAGGGCGCCCCCCTGCCC
TTCAGCTACGACATCCTGACCACCGCCGTGCACTACGGCAACCGGGTGTTCACCAAGTACCCCGAGGACA
TCCCCGACTACTTCAAGCAGAGCTTCCCCGAGGGCTACAGCTGGGAGCGCACCATGACCTTCGAGGACAA
GGGCATCTGCACCATCCGCAGCGACATCAGCCTGGAGGGCGACTGCTTCTTCCAGAACGTGCGCTTCAAG
GGCACCAACTTCCCCCCCAACGGCCCCGTGATGCAGAAGAAGACCCTGAAGTGGGAGCCCAGCACCGAGA
AGCTGCACGTGCGCGACGGCCTGCTGGTGGGCAACATCAACATGGCCCTGCTGCTGGAGGGCGGCGGCCA
CTACCTGTGCGACTTCAAGACCACCTACAAGGCCAAGAAGGTGGTGCAGCTGCCCGACGCCCACTTCGTG
GACCACCGCATCGAGATCCTGGGCAACGACAGCGACTACAACAAGGTGAAGCTGTACGAGCACGCCGTGG
CCCGCTACAGCCCCCTGCCCAGCCAGGTGTGGTAAGCGGCCGCGACTCTAGATCATAATCAGCCATACCA
CATTTGTAGAGGTTTTACTTGCTTTAAAAAACCTCCCACACCTCCCCCTGAACCTGAAACATAAAATGAA
TGCAATTGTTGTTGTTAACTTGTTTATTGCAGCTTATAATGGTTACAAATAAAGCAATAGCATCACAAAT
TTCACAAATAAAGCATTTTTTTCACTGCATTCTAGTTGTGGTTTGTCCAAACTCATCAATGTATCTTAAG
GCGTAAATTGTAAGCGTTAATATTTTGTTAAAATTCGCGTTAAATTTTTGTTAAATCAGCTCATTTTTTA
ACCAATAGGCCGAAATCGGCAAAATCCCTTATAAATCAAAAGAATAGACCGAGATAGGGT
[37 nt withheld, positions 2144-2180]
AAAGAACGTGGACTCCAACGTCAAAGG
[49 nt withheld, positions 2208-2256]
T
[91 nt withheld, positions 2258-2348]
G
[124 nt withheld, positions 2350-2473]
CAGGTGGCACTTTTCGGGGAAATGTGCGCGGAACCCCTATTTGTTTATTTTTCTAAATACATTCAAATAT
GTATCCGCTCATGAGACAATAACCCTGATAAATGCTTCAATAATATTGAAAAAGGAAGAGTCCTGAGGCG
GAAAGAACCAGCTGTGGAATGTGTGTCAGTTAGGGTGTGGAAAGTCCCCAGGCTCCCCAGCAGGCAGAAG
TATGCAAAGCATGCATCTCAATTAGTCAGCAACCAGGTGTGGAAAGTCCCCAGGCTCCCCAGCAGGCAGA
AGTATGCAAAGCATGCATCTCAATTAGTCAGCAACCATAGTCCCGCCCCTAACTCCGCCCATCCCGCCCC
TAACTCCGCCCAGTTCCGCCCATTCTCCGCCCCATGGCTGACTAATTTTTTTTATTTATGCAGAGGCCGA
GGCCGCCTCGGCCTCTGAGCTATTCCAGAAGTAGTGAGGAGGCTTTTTTGGAGGCCTAGGCTTTTGCAAA
GATCGATCAAGAGACAGGATGAGGATCGTTTCGCATGATTGAACAAGATGGATTGCACGCAGGTTCTCCG
GCCGCTTGGGTGGAGAGGCTATTCGGCTATGACTGGGCACAACAGACAATCGGCTGCTCTGATGCCGCCG
TGTTCCGGCTGTCAGCGCAGGGGCGCCCGGTTCTTTTTGTCAAGACCGACCTGTCCGGTGCCCTGAATGA
ACTGCAAGACGAGGCAGCGCGGCTATCGTGGCTGGCCACGACGGGCGTTCCTTGCGCAGCTGTGCTCGAC
GTTGTCACTGAAGCGGGAAGGGACTGGCTGCTATTGGGCGAAGTGCCGGGGCAGGATCTCCTGTCATCTC
ACCTTGCTCCTGCCGAGAAAGTATCCATCATGGCTGATGCAATGCGGCGGCTGCATACGCTTGATCCGGC
TACCTGCCCATTCGACCACCAAGCGAAACATCGCATCGAGCGAGCACGTACTCGGATGGAAGCCGGTCTT
GTCGATCAGGATGATCTGGACGAAGAGCATCAGGGGCTCGCGCCAGCCGAACTGTTCGCCAGGCTCAAGG
CGAGCATGCCCGACGGCGAGGATCTCGTCGTGACCCATGGCGATGCCTGCTTGCCGAATATCATGGTGGA
AAATGGCCGCTTTTCTGGATTCATCGACTGTGGCCGGCTGGGTGTGGCGGACCGCTATCAGGACATAGCG
TTGGCTACCCGTGATATTGCTGAAGAGCTTGGCGGCGAATGGGCTGACCGCTTCCTCGTGCTTTACGGTA
TCGCCGCTCCCGATTCGCAGCGCATCGCCTTCTATCGCCTTCTTGACGAGTTCTTCTGAGCGGGACTCTG
GGGTTCGAAATGACCGACCAAGCGACGCCCAACCTGCCATCACGAGATTTCGATTCCACCGCCGCCTTCT
ATGAAAGGTTGGGCTTCGGAATCGTTTTCCGGGACGCCGGCTGGATGATCCTCCAGCGCGGGGATCTCAT
GCTGGAGTTCTTCGCCCACCCTAGGGGGAGGCTAACTGAAACACGGAAGGAGACAATACCGGAAGGAACC
CGCGCTATGACGGCAATAAAAAGACAGAATAAAACGCACGGTGTTGGGTCGTTTGTTCATAAACGCGGGG
TTCGGTCCCAGGGCTGGCACTCTGTCGATACCCCACCGAGACCCCATTGGGGCCAATACGCCCGCGTTTC
TTCCTTTTCCCCACCCCACCCCCCAAGTTCGGGTGAAGGCCCAGGGCTCGCAGCCAACGTCGGGGCGGCA
GGCCCTGCCATAGCCTCAGGTTACTCATATATACTTTAGATTGATTTAAAACTTCATTTTTAATTTAAAA
GGATCTAGGTGAAGATCCTTTTTGATAATCTCATGACCAAAATCCCTTAACGTGAGTTTTCGTTCCACTG
AGCGTCAGACCCCGTAGAAAAGATCAAAGGATCTTCTTGAGATCCTTTTTTTCTGCGCGTAATCTGCTGC
TTGCAAACAAAAAAACCACCGCTACCAGCGGTGGTTTGTTTGCCGGATCAAGAGCTACCAACTCTTTTTC
CGAAGGTAACTGGCTTCAGCAGAGCGCAGATACCAAATACTGTTCTTCTAGTGTAGCCGTAGTTAGGCCA
CCACTTCAAGAACTCTGTAGCACCGCCTACATACCTCGCTCTGCTAATCCTGTTACCAGTGGCTGCTGCC
AGTGGCGATAAGTCGTGTCTTACCGGGTTGGACTCAAGACGATAGTTACCGGATAAGGCGCAGCGGTCGG
GCTGAACGGGGGGTTCGTGCACACAGCCCAGCTTGGAGCGAACGACCTACACCGAACTGAGATACCTACA
GCGTGAGCTATGAGAAAGCGCCACGCTTCCCGAAGGGAGAAAGGCGGACAGGTATCCGGTAAGCGGCAGG
GTCGGAACAGGAGAGCGCACGAGGGAGCTTCCAGGGGGAAACGCCTGGTATCTTTATAGTCCTGTCGGGT
TTCGCCACCTCTGACTTGAGCGTCGATTTTTGTGATGCTCGTCAGGGGGGCGGAGCCTATGGAAAAACGC
CAGCAACGCGGCCTTTTTACGGTTCCTGGCCTTTTGCTGGCCTTTTGCTCACATGTTCTTTCCTGCGTTA
TCCCCTGATTCTGTGGATAACCGTATTACCGCCATG
Features (pLannotate 1.2.2; 15 found; start..end, strand, type, name):
     64..367     +  enhancer       CMV enhancer: human cytomegalovirus immediate early enhancer
    368..571     +  promoter       CMV promoter: human cytomegalovirus (CMV) immediate early promoter
    594..631     +  misc_feature   MCS (fragment): multiple cloning site
    644..1027    +  CDS            H2ac12 (sequence withheld): H2A1H_MOUSE - Also known as Hist1h2ah Experimental evidence at protein level: Swiss-Prot protein existence level 1. Core component of nucleosome. Nucleosomes wrap and compact DNA into chromatin, limiting DNA accessibility to the cellular machineries which require DNA as a template. Histones thereby play a central role in transcription regulation, DNA repair, DNA replication and chromosomal stability. DNA accessibility is regulated via a complex set of post-translational modifications of histones, also called histone code, and nucleosome remodeling. From Mus musculus (Mouse).
   1076..1768    +  CDS            Dendra2: monomeric photoswitchable green-to-red fluorescent protein from Dendronephthya mammalian codon-optimized
   1784..1867    +  CDS            large T antigen (fragment): large T antigen from SV40 (simian virus 40)
   1890..2011    +  polyA_signal   SV40 poly(A) signal: SV40 polyadenylation signal
   2045..2473    -  rep_origin     f1 ori (sequence partly withheld): f1 bacteriophage origin of replication; arrow indicates direction of (+) strand synthesis
   2500..2604    +  promoter       AmpR promoter: bla
   2606..2963    +  promoter       SV40 promoter: SV40 enhancer and early promoter
   2998..3792    +  CDS            NeoR/KanR: aminoglycoside phosphotransferase from Tn5; aph(3')-II (or nptII); confers resistance to neomycin, kanamycin, and G418 (Geneticin®)
   3813..3965    +  CDS            ble (fragment): BLE_KLEPN - Experimental evidence at protein level: Swiss-Prot protein existence level 1. Binding protein with a strong affinity to the bleomycin family of antibiotics. Binds to CL990; an antimitotic-antibiotic compound. From Klebsiella pneumoniae.
   4024..4071    +  polyA_signal   HSV TK poly(A) signal: herpes simplex virus thymidine kinase polyadenylation signal (Cole and Stacy, 1985)
   4162..4178    -  polyA_signal   bGH poly(A) signal (fragment): bovine growth hormone polyadenylation signal
   4400..4988    +  rep_origin     ori: high-copy-number ColE1/pMB1/pBR322/pUC origin of replication
