[The description below was written by a language model from this plasmid's Addgene catalogue record and pLannotate feature annotations shown in this document.]
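Description:
pDendra2-H2a is a mammalian expression plasmid of about 5.1 kb built on the Dendra2-N1 backbone. It carries a mouse histone H2A coding sequence (catalogued as Hist1h2ai/H2ac13, roughly 390 bp) cloned between the HindIII and BamHI sites of the multiple cloning site. The human cytomegalovirus immediate early enhancer and promoter drive transcription. The histone sequence sits upstream of Dendra2, so in this N1-type layout the fluorescent protein is expected to be fused to the C-terminus of H2A through a short linker, with an SV40 polyadenylation signal ending the transcript. The automated annotation matched the insert to the closely related paralogue H2ac12 (Hist1h2ah) rather than H2ac13, which is unsurprising because replication-dependent H2A genes are nearly identical. The short "large T antigen", "ble" and "bGH poly(A)" fragment calls appear to be residual backbone sequence rather than functional elements.

The plasmid replicates in bacteria from a high-copy ColE1/pUC-type origin, and it also has an f1 phage origin. A single Tn5 aminoglycoside phosphotransferase gene (NeoR/KanR) provides selection in both hosts. A bacterial bla-type promoter expresses it for kanamycin resistance in E. coli, while the SV40 enhancer and early promoter, together with an HSV TK polyadenylation signal, express it for G418 selection in mammalian cells.

Dendra2 is a monomeric protein that photoconverts from green to red. Histone already present at the time of illumination can therefore be marked red and distinguished from newly synthesised green protein. The record describes the construct as a fluorescent reporter for tracking histone H2A, and the associated work examined histone distribution patterns in asymmetrically dividing mouse embryonic stem cells.
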