Addgene plasmid #157816: pDendra2-H2a
Purpose: Fluorescent reporter for histone H2A tracking
Depositing lab: Xin Chen. Depositing organization: Johns Hopkins University and School of Medicine. Publication: Differential Histone Distribution Patterns in Induced Asymmetrically Dividing Mouse Embryonic Stem Cells. Ma B, Trieu TJ, Cheng J, Zhou S, Tang Q, Xie J, Liu JL, Zhao K, Habib SJ, Chen X. Cell Rep. 2020 Aug 11;32(6):108003. doi: 10.1016/j.celrep.2020.108003. PubMed 32783931.
Backbone
  Vector backbone: Dendra2-N1
  Backbone size w/o insert (bp): 4750
  Total vector size (bp): 5099
  Vector type: Mammalian Expression
  Selectable markers: Neomycin (select with G418)
Growth in bacteria
  Bacterial resistance: Kanamycin, 50 μg/mL
  Growth temperature: 37°C
  Growth strain: DH5alpha
  Copy number: High Copy
Gene/Insert
  Gene/Insert name: H2A (alt name: Hist1h2ai)
  Species: M. musculus (mouse)
  Insert size (bp): 390
  GenBank ID: 319191
  Entrez Gene: H2ac13 (a.k.a. H2a-291A, Hist1h2ai)
  Promoter: CMV
  Cloning method: Restriction Enzyme; 5′ cloning site HindIII (not destroyed); 3′ cloning site BamHI (not destroyed)
  Sequencing primers: 5′ CGCAAATGGGCGGTAGGCGTG; 3′ N/A
Terms and licenses: Academic/Nonprofit Terms; Industry Terms: Not Available to Industry
How to cite: pDendra2-H2a was a gift from Xin Chen (Addgene plasmid # 157816 ; http://n2t.net/addgene:157816 ; RRID:Addgene_157816)
