>Addgene plasmid #157816 | pDendra2-H2a | depositor partial sequence | sequence record 304638 | H2A-Dendra2
[390 nt withheld, positions 1-390]
GGGTCCGGAAGCGCAGGCAGTGGGGATCCACCGGTCGCCACCATGAACACCCCGGGAATTAACCTGATCA
AGGAGGACATGCGCGTGAAGGTGCACATGGAGGGCAACGTGAACGGCCACGCCTTCGTGATCGAGGGCGA
GGGCAAGGGCAAGCCCTACGAGGGCACCCAGACCGCCAACCTGACCGTGAAGGAGGGCGCCCCCCTGCCC
TTCAGCTACGACATCCTGACCACCGCCGTGCACTACGGCAACCGGGTGTTCACCAAGTACCCCGAGGACA
TCCCCGACTACTTCAAGCAGAGCTTCCCCGAGGGCTACAGCTGGGAGCGCACCATGACCTTCGAGGACAA
GGGCATCTGCACCATCCGCAGCGACATCAGCCTGGAGGGCGACTGCTTCTTCCAGAACGTGCGCTTCAAG
GGCACCAACTTCCCCCCCAACGGCCCCGTGATGCAGAAGAAGACCCTGAAGTGGGAGCCCAGCACCGAGA
AGCTGCACGTGCGCGACGGCCTGCTGGTGGGCAACATCAACATGGCCCTGCTGCTGGAGGGCGGCGGCCA
CTACCTGTGCGACTTCAAGACCACCTACAAGGCCAAGAAGGTGGTGCAGCTGCCCGACGCCCACTTCGTG
GACCACCGCATCGAGATCCTGGGCAACGACAGCGACTACAACAAGGTGAAGCTGTACGAGCACGCCGTGG
CCCGCTACAGCCCCCTGCCCAGCCAGGTGTGGTAA
